>Addgene plasmid #62543 | pTrex-b-NLS-hSpCas9 | depositor full sequence | sequence record 102739 | pTrex-b-NLS-hSpCas9 sequence 10063 bps
CACCTAAATTGTAAGCGTTAATATTTTGTTAAAATTCGCGTTAAATTTTTGTTAAATCAGCTCATTTTTT
AACCAATAGGCCGAAATCGGCAAAATCCCTTATAAATCAAAAGAATAGACCGAGATAGGGT
[37 nt withheld, positions 132-168]
AAAGAACGTGGACTCCAACGTCAAAGG
[49 nt withheld, positions 196-244]
T
[91 nt withheld, positions 246-336]
G
[124 nt withheld, positions 338-461]
CCCATTCGCCATTCAGGCTGCGCAACTGTTGGGAAGGGCGATCGGTGCGGGCCTCTTCGCTATTACGCCA
GCTGGCGAAAGGGGGATGTGCTGCAAGGCGATTAAGTTGGGTAACGCCAGGGTTTTCCCAGTCACGACGT
TGTAAAACGACGGCCAGTGAATTGTAATACGACTCACTATAGGGCGAATTGGAGCTCGGTGCACCCTGGG
ATATTTGCGCACCCACCTTTCCCGTCGCAATCGGCGCCGTCCGAACGCGGAAATGTTCCGAGAATAATAC
GGCTGGGCTGCGCCGCGCGTTCCCCGCGTGAACCAACTATTGTGCGATGTGCAGCATCCTATTGTGGTGC
TTTACCGCACACCAGTTTCCTTGCGGGGCTTATTTGGTGTGTTGGATTTTTAATTTTTTGATGATTCGGA
GGAATTTTTTGCAATTTTTGGGTACCCCTAAAAAAATTTTGGAGTTTCCGGGGTTCGATCCAACTTGTGC
TTTTTTAACCGTCCATTTGTGTCTAGTACATCATGGAGCGGTATTCTCTCCGGTGGCCCAGGTGGCGTCG
GAAGGAATCGGTGTCCCTCAGGATGTTTGGTTTTTCGTTTTTTTTTTTGCGGTCTTTTGTTTCGCATCGC
CGTATCGTGTGCGGCGCGACCTTCTTTTTGGCTCATTGGTCAGTGAGGTTTATAATAAAGTGGATCATTT
GGGTTTTTGGCCCTTTGCGGCGCACCCGCGGAATGGGGGAGGGATTTTCATATAATTGTAGTGTACACAT
TGTGTGTGGGTCGCAAAATGTCATGCCGTGTGCAATGTTTATTTGCGTGCTGTGCGTGTCCTTTTGTGAT
TCCACCACTTGTGTGTATTTTACCTTATCGTCTCTCCCTCGCGTTGGCTGTGCGTGAATTGTCTGTCGCA
TTCGTGGGAAATCAAAAGGGGAATCAACGTGTTCTTTTTTTTTCAGAAGGGGAGTCAAAGCGCCGTGTGG
ATGCCAAGTCTGTGCAAGAGTTCTAGTGGATCCCCCAACGAGTTTCTTCAAAATATGCAGCGGATTCACT
AAGAAACATTTTCACGCACGAAAGCGAAATTATTATGATTGTTATTATAATACTTTTTCTTTGTTGTTTT
ATCCACTTATTATTGTTGTGTTAAATTGTTTTTACCTTTTTTCTTTTCCAACTTCTTTTATGATGTCTTT
TCTTTTTTTTTTTTTTGCTCTATAAGTTGTCTTGTCTAGAATGGACTATAAGGACCACGACGGAGACTAC
AAGGATCATGATATTGATTACAAAGACGATGACGATAAGATGGCCCCAAAGAAGAAGCGGAAGGTCGGTA
TCCACGGAGTCCCAGCAGCCGACAAGAAGTACAGCATCGGCCTGGACATCGGCACCAACTCTGTGGGCTG
GGCCGTGATCACCGACGAGTACAAGGTGCCCAGCAAGAAATTCAAGGTGCTGGGCAACACCGACCGGCAC
AGCATCAAGAAGAACCTGATCGGAGCCCTGCTGTTCGACAGCGGCGAAACAGCCGAGGCCACCCGGCTGA
AGAGAACCGCCAGAAGAAGATACACCAGACGGAAGAACCGGATCTGCTATCTGCAAGAGATCTTCAGCAA
CGAGATGGCCAAGGTGGACGACAGCTTCTTCCACAGACTGGAAGAGTCCTTCCTGGTGGAAGAGGATAAG
AAGCACGAGCGGCACCCCATCTTCGGCAACATCGTGGACGAGGTGGCCTACCACGAGAAGTACCCCACCA
TCTACCACCTGAGAAAGAAACTGGTGGACAGCACCGACAAGGCCGACCTGCGGCTGATCTATCTGGCCCT
GGCCCACATGATCAAGTTCCGGGGCCACTTCCTGATCGAGGGCGACCTGAACCCCGACAACAGCGACGTG
GACAAGCTGTTCATCCAGCTGGTGCAGACCTACAACCAGCTGTTCGAGGAAAACCCCATCAACGCCAGCG
GCGTGGACGCCAAGGCCATCCTGTCTGCCAGACTGAGCAAGAGCAGACGGCTGGAAAATCTGATCGCCCA
GCTGCCCGGCGAGAAGAAGAATGGCCTGTTCGGAAACCTGATTGCCCTGAGCCTGGGCCTGACCCCCAAC
TTCAAGAGCAACTTCGACCTGGCCGAGGATGCCAAACTGCAGCTGAGCAAGGACACCTACGACGACGACC
TGGACAACCTGCTGGCCCAGATCGGCGACCAGTACGCCGACCTGTTTCTGGCCGCCAAGAACCTGTCCGA
CGCCATCCTGCTGAGCGACATCCTGAGAGTGAACACCGAGATCACCAAGGCCCCCCTGAGCGCCTCTATG
ATCAAGAGATACGACGAGCACCACCAGGACCTGACCCTGCTGAAAGCTCTCGTGCGGCAGCAGCTGCCTG
AGAAGTACAAAGAGATTTTCTTCGACCAGAGCAAGAACGGCTACGCCGGCTACATTGACGGCGGAGCCAG
CCAGGAAGAGTTCTACAAGTTCATCAAGCCCATCCTGGAAAAGATGGACGGCACCGAGGAACTGCTCGTG
AAGCTGAACAGAGAGGACCTGCTGCGGAAGCAGCGGACCTTCGACAACGGCAGCATCCCCCACCAGATCC
ACCTGGGAGAGCTGCACGCCATTCTGCGGCGGCAGGAAGATTTTTACCCATTCCTGAAGGACAACCGGGA
AAAGATCGAGAAGATCCTGACCTTCCGCATCCCCTACTACGTGGGCCCTCTGGCCAGGGGAAACAGCAGA
TTCGCCTGGATGACCAGAAAGAGCGAGGAAACCATCACCCCCTGGAACTTCGAGGAAGTGGTGGACAAGG
GCGCTTCCGCCCAGAGCTTCATCGAGCGGATGACCAACTTCGATAAGAACCTGCCCAACGAGAAGGTGCT
GCCCAAGCACAGCCTGCTGTACGAGTACTTCACCGTGTATAACGAGCTGACCAAAGTGAAATACGTGACC
GAGGGAATGAGAAAGCCCGCCTTCCTGAGCGGCGAGCAGAAAAAGGCCATCGTGGACCTGCTGTTCAAGA
CCAACCGGAAAGTGACCGTGAAGCAGCTGAAAGAGGACTACTTCAAGAAAATCGAGTGCTTCGACTCCGT
GGAAATCTCCGGCGTGGAAGATCGGTTCAACGCCTCCCTGGGCACATACCACGATCTGCTGAAAATTATC
AAGGACAAGGACTTCCTGGACAATGAGGAAAACGAGGACATTCTGGAAGATATCGTGCTGACCCTGACAC
TGTTTGAGGACAGAGAGATGATCGAGGAACGGCTGAAAACCTATGCCCACCTGTTCGACGACAAAGTGAT
GAAGCAGCTGAAGCGGCGGAGATACACCGGCTGGGGCAGGCTGAGCCGGAAGCTGATCAACGGCATCCGG
GACAAGCAGTCCGGCAAGACAATCCTGGATTTCCTGAAGTCCGACGGCTTCGCCAACAGAAACTTCATGC
AGCTGATCCACGACGACAGCCTGACCTTTAAAGAGGACATCCAGAAAGCCCAGGTGTCCGGCCAGGGCGA
TAGCCTGCACGAGCACATTGCCAATCTGGCCGGCAGCCCCGCCATTAAGAAGGGCATCCTGCAGACAGTG
AAGGTGGTGGACGAGCTCGTGAAAGTGATGGGCCGGCACAAGCCCGAGAACATCGTGATCGAAATGGCCA
GAGAGAACCAGACCACCCAGAAGGGACAGAAGAACAGCCGCGAGAGAATGAAGCGGATCGAAGAGGGCAT
CAAAGAGCTGGGCAGCCAGATCCTGAAAGAACACCCCGTGGAAAACACCCAGCTGCAGAACGAGAAGCTG
TACCTGTACTACCTGCAGAATGGGCGGGATATGTACGTGGACCAGGAACTGGACATCAACCGGCTGTCCG
ACTACGATGTGGACCATATCGTGCCTCAGAGCTTTCTGAAGGACGACTCCATCGACAACAAGGTGCTGAC
CAGAAGCGACAAGAACCGGGGCAAGAGCGACAACGTGCCCTCCGAAGAGGTCGTGAAGAAGATGAAGAAC
TACTGGCGGCAGCTGCTGAACGCCAAGCTGATTACCCAGAGAAAGTTCGACAATCTGACCAAGGCCGAGA
GAGGCGGCCTGAGCGAACTGGATAAGGCCGGCTTCATCAAGAGACAGCTGGTGGAAACCCGGCAGATCAC
AAAGCACGTGGCACAGATCCTGGACTCCCGGATGAACACTAAGTACGACGAGAATGACAAGCTGATCCGG
GAAGTGAAAGTGATCACCCTGAAGTCCAAGCTGGTGTCCGATTTCCGGAAGGATTTCCAGTTTTACAAAG
TGCGCGAGATCAACAACTACCACCACGCCCACGACGCCTACCTGAACGCCGTCGTGGGAACCGCCCTGAT
CAAAAAGTACCCTAAGCTGGAAAGCGAGTTCGTGTACGGCGACTACAAGGTGTACGACGTGCGGAAGATG
ATCGCCAAGAGCGAGCAGGAAATCGGCAAGGCTACCGCCAAGTACTTCTTCTACAGCAACATCATGAACT
TTTTCAAGACCGAGATTACCCTGGCCAACGGCGAGATCCGGAAGCGGCCTCTGATCGAGACAAACGGCGA
AACCGGGGAGATCGTGTGGGATAAGGGCCGGGATTTTGCCACCGTGCGGAAAGTGCTGAGCATGCCCCAA
GTGAATATCGTGAAAAAGACCGAGGTGCAGACAGGCGGCTTCAGCAAAGAGTCTATCCTGCCCAAGAGGA
ACAGCGATAAGCTGATCGCCAGAAAGAAGGACTGGGACCCTAAGAAGTACGGCGGCTTCGACAGCCCCAC
CGTGGCCTATTCTGTGCTGGTGGTGGCCAAAGTGGAAAAGGGCAAGTCCAAGAAACTGAAGAGTGTGAAA
GAGCTGCTGGGGATCACCATCATGGAAAGAAGCAGCTTCGAGAAGAATCCCATCGACTTTCTGGAAGCCA
AGGGCTACAAAGAAGTGAAAAAGGACCTGATCATCAAGCTGCCTAAGTACTCCCTGTTCGAGCTGGAAAA
CGGCCGGAAGAGAATGCTGGCCTCTGCCGGCGAACTGCAGAAGGGAAACGAACTGGCCCTGCCCTCCAAA
TATGTGAACTTCCTGTACCTGGCCAGCCACTATGAGAAGCTGAAGGGCTCCCCCGAGGATAATGAGCAGA
AACAGCTGTTTGTGGAACAGCACAAGCACTACCTGGACGAGATCATCGAGCAGATCAGCGAGTTCTCCAA
GAGAGTGATCCTGGCCGACGCTAATCTGGACAAAGTGCTGTCCGCCTACAACAAGCACCGGGATAAGCCC
ATCAGAGAGCAGGCCGAGAATATCATCCACCTGTTTACCCTGACCAATCTGGGAGCCCCTGCCGCCTTCA
AGTACTTTGACACCACCATCGACCGGAAGAGGTACACCAGCACCAAAGAGGTGCTGGACGCCACCCTGAT
CCACCAGAGCATCACCGGCCTGTACGAGACACGGATCGACCTGTCTCAGCTGGGAGGCGACAAAAGGCCG
GCGGCCACGAAAAAGGCCGGCCAGGCAAAAAAGAAAAAGTAACTCGAGCCATTTACGACTCCAAGGCAAC
GCTGCAGAACAACCTGCCGAAGGAGCGCCGCTTCTTCAAGATTGTGTCGTGGTACGACAACGAGTGGGGA
TACTCCCACCGCGTGGTGGACCTTGTACGCCACATGGCCTCGAAGGATCGTTCGGCAAGGTTGTAGGCGT
GGCGATGACTTCAGGTCTTTCTTTTGCGAATAGGGATCTTATAATACACGATGCGTGTCCCGTGATGATC
GTTACCGGTGCTGCCACGATCCAATTGACACAGCGTCAAGAGCAAAACAATTTTACTTTTCCCTTTAAGG
ACAACAACAAAAAAATATATAACTTTTTTTTCTTTTTTTTTTTTTTTTGAAATTATATTTATGGTCATCT
TTGGGAAACAAAAAGCAGCAATTTAATGATGCGGAAGGATGAGTGAAATAATGTTTAATCAATGTACGAG
GATTTGGGGTATTGCAAGGAAAATGTAGATGATTTAATTGGGTGTGTGATGCAGCTTGTGGTAATTTTTG
CTCACTTCCCTTTTTGCCACATCTTTTTAGTTTTTCTGCTTTTCTTTCCCCATTATTCCACTTGTCTCTC
TTTTCCCACGTTTCCTGCACGAATGCAGAAAGTGATATTTTTACTTTGAAAGCCATCTACCAACAACAAT
TACATTGAACAGAATTTGGGATTGCGAATTAATTCCTGCAGCCCCGCGTGTGGCCTCGAACACCGAGCGA
CCCTGCAGCCAATATGGCCAAGCCTTTGTCTCAAGAAGAATCCACCCTCATTGAAAGAGCAACGGCTACA
ATCAACAGCATCCCCATCTCTGAAGACTACAGCGTCGCCAGCGCAGCTCTCTCTAGCGACGGCCGCATCT
TCACTGGTGTCAATGTATATCATTTTACTGGGGGACCTTGTGCAGAACTCGTGGTGCTGGGCACTGCTGC
TGCTGCGGCAGCTGGCAACCTGACTTGTATCGTCGCGATCGGAAATGAGAACAGGGGCATCTTGAGCCCC
TGCGGACGGTGCCGACAGGTGCTTCTCGATCTGCATCCTGGGATCAAAGCCATAGTGAAGGACAGTGATG
GACAGCCGACGGCAGTTGGGATTCGTGAATTGCTGCCCTCTGGTTATGTGTGGGAGGGCTAAGGGGATCG
ATCCGGAACAACCTGCCGAAGGAGCGCCGCTTCTTCAAGATTGTGTCGTGGTACGACAACGAGTGGGGAT
ACTCCCACCGCGTGGTGGACCTTGTACGCCACATGGCCTCGAAGGATCGTTCGGCAAGGTTGTAGGCGTG
GCGATGACTTCAGGTCTTTCTTTTGCGAATAGGGATCTTATAATACACGATGCGTGTCCCGTGATGATCG
TTACCGGTGCTGCCACGATCCAAGTGACACAGTGTCAAGAGCAAAACAATTTTACTTTTCCCTTTAAGGA
CAACAACAAAAAAATATATAACTTTTTTTTCTTTTTTTTTTTTTGAAATTATATTTATGGTCATCTTTGG
GAAACAAAAAGCAGCAATTTAATGATGCGGAAGGATGAGTGAAATAATGTTTAATCAATGTACGAGGATT
TGGGGTATTGCAAGGAAAATGTAGATGATTTAGTTGGGTGTATGATGCAGCTTGTGGTAATTTTTTACAA
CTTTGCGTTATTGGAAGATTTTGGTTGTTCAGTTTCTTTTTGTTTATAACTGACTGTTTTAATTTAGTGT
GATTTTTTTTTTTTAAGGATTTAAGCTGTTTTTCTTTTTTTTTCTTTTTCTTCACTGATGGTGTTTAAGG
TGTAGTTTAGTGTTTGTGCATTATGCGTCGTAGTGTTGTTGTTCTTTGGACTTTTTCGAACAATACTGGG
CATTATAGCCCACCTGTGTATATGCCGCTAGAGTATGCTAGCCGTGTGGGTACCCAGCTTTTGTTCCCTT
TAGTGAGGGTTAATTTCGAGCTTGGCGTAATCATGGTCATAGCTGTTTCCTGTGTGAAATTGTTATCCGC
TCACAATTCCACACAACATACGAGCCGGAAGCATAAAGTGTAAAGCCTGGGGTGCCTAATGAGTGAGCTA
ACTCACATTAATTGCGTTGCGCTCACTGCCCGCTTTCCAGTCGGGAAACCTGTCGTGCCAGCTGCATTAA
TGAATCGGCCAACGCGCGGGGAGAGGCGGTTTGCGTATTGGGCGCTCTTCCGCTTCCTCGCTCACTGACT
CGCTGCGCTCGGTCGTTCGGCTGCGGCGAGCGGTATCAGCTCACTCAAAGGCGGTAATACGGTTATCCAC
AGAATCAGGGGATAACGCAGGAAAGAACATGTGAGCAAAAGGCCAGCAAAAGGCCAGGAACCGTAAAAAG
GCCGCGTTGCTGGCGTTTTTCCATAGGCTCCGCCCCCCTGACGAGCATCACAAAAATCGACGCTCAAGTC
AGAGGTGGCGAAACCCGACAGGACTATAAAGATACCAGGCGTTTCCCCCTGGAAGCTCCCTCGTGCGCTC
TCCTGTTCCGACCCTGCCGCTTACCGGATACCTGTCCGCCTTTCTCCCTTCGGGAAGCGTGGCGCTTTCT
CATAGCTCACGCTGTAGGTATCTCAGTTCGGTGTAGGTCGTTCGCTCCAAGCTGGGCTGTGTGCACGAAC
CCCCCGTTCAGCCCGACCGCTGCGCCTTATCCGGTAACTATCGTCTTGAGTCCAACCCGGTAAGACACGA
CTTATCGCCACTGGCAGCAGCCACTGGTAACAGGATTAGCAGAGCGAGGTATGTAGGCGGTGCTACAGAG
TTCTTGAAGTGGTGGCCTAACTACGGCTACACTAGAAGGACAGTATTTGGTATCTGCGCTCTGCTGAAGC
CAGTTACCTTCGGAAAAAGAGTTGGTAGCTCTTGATCCGGCAAACAAACCACCGCTGGTAGCGGTGGTTT
TTTTGTTTGCAAGCAGCAGATTACGCGCAGAAAAAAAGGATCTCAAGAAGATCCTTTGATCTTTTCTACG
GGGTCTGACGCTCAGTGGAACGAAAACTCACGTTAAGGGATTTTGGTCATGAGATTATCAAAAAGGATCT
TCACCTAGATCCTTTTAAATTAAAAATGAAGTTTTAAATCAATCTAAAGTATATATGAGTAAACTTGGTC
TGACAGTTACCAATGCTTAATCAGTGAGGCACCTATCTCAGCGATCTGTCTATTTCGTTCATCCATAGTT
GCCTGACTCCCCGTCGTGTAGATAACTACGATACGGGAGGGCTTACCATCTGGCCCCAGTGCTGCAATGA
TACCGCGAGACCCACGCTCACCGGCTCCAGATTTATCAGCAATAAACCAGCCAGCCGGAAGGGCCGAGCG
CAGAAGTGGTCCTGCAACTTTATCCGCCTCCATCCAGTCTATTAATTGTTGCCGGGAAGCTAGAGTAAGT
AGTTCGCCAGTTAATAGTTTGCGCAACGTTGTTGCCATTGCTACAGGCATCGTGGTGTCACGCTCGTCGT
TTGGTATGGCTTCATTCAGCTCCGGTTCCCAACGATCAAGGCGAGTTACATGATCCCCCATGTTGTGCAA
AAAAGCGGTTAGCTCCTTCGGTCCTCCGATCGTTGTCAGAAGTAAGTTGGCCGCAGTGTTATCACTCATG
GTTATGGCAGCACTGCATAATTCTCTTACTGTCATGCCATCCGTAAGATGCTTTTCTGTGACTGGTGAGT
ACTCAACCAAGTCATTCTGAGAATAGTGTATGCGGCGACCGAGTTGCTCTTGCCCGGCGTCAATACGGGA
TAATACCGCGCCACATAGCAGAACTTTAAAAGTGCTCATCATTGGAAAACGTTCTTCGGGGCGAAAACTC
TCAAGGATCTTACCGCTGTTGAGATCCAGTTCGATGTAACCCACTCGTGCACCCAACTGATCTTCAGCAT
CTTTTACTTTCACCAGCGTTTCTGGGTGAGCAAAAACAGGAAGGCAAAATGCCGCAAAAAAGGGAATAAG
GGCGACACGGAAATGTTGAATACTCATACTCTTCCTTTTTCAATATTATTGAAGCATTTATCAGGGTTAT
TGTCTCATGAGCGGATACATATTTGAATGTATTTAGAAAAATAAACAAATAGGGGTTCCGCGCACATTTC
CCCGAAAAGTGC
Features (pLannotate 1.2.2; 21 found; start..end, strand, type, name):
     33..461     -  rep_origin     f1 ori (sequence partly withheld): f1 bacteriophage origin of replication; arrow indicates direction of (+) strand synthesis
    466..623     -  CDS            lacZα (fragment): LacZα fragment of β-galactosidase; lacZ fragment
    626..644     +  promoter       T7 promoter: promoter for bacteriophage T7 RNA polymerase
   1647..1667    +  promoter       ADH1 promoter (fragment): S. cerevisiae ADH1; promoter for alcohol dehydrogenase 1
   1812..3413    +  CDS            Cas9(N): N-terminal portion of Streptococcus pyogenes Cas9 (Zetsche et al., 2015)
   3414..5912    +  CDS            Cas9(C): C-terminal portion of Streptococcus pyogenes Cas9 (Zetsche et al., 2015)
   5913..5960    +  CDS            nucleoplasmin NLS: bipartite nuclear localization signal from nucleoplasmin
   5969..6124    +  CDS            G3PG_TRYCR (fragment): Experimental evidence at protein level: Swiss-Prot protein existence level 1. From Trypanosoma cruzi.
   6294..6319    -  promoter       Act1 promoter (fragment): rice actin promoter
   6666..6700    +  promoter       Mini-TK promoter (fragment): minimal herpes simplex virus (HSV) thymidine kinase promoter
   6705..7103    +  CDS            BSD: blasticidin S deaminase; Aspergillus terreus BSD; confers resistance to blasticidin
   7103..7243    +  CDS            G3PG_TRYCR (fragment): Experimental evidence at protein level: Swiss-Prot protein existence level 1. From Trypanosoma cruzi.
   7701..7719    +  promoter       ADH1 promoter (fragment): S. cerevisiae ADH1; promoter for alcohol dehydrogenase 1
   7878..7896    -  promoter       T3 promoter: promoter for bacteriophage T3 RNA polymerase
   7941..7957    -  protein_bind   lac operator: The lac repressor binds to the lac operator to inhibit transcription in E. coli. This inhibition can be relieved by adding lactose or isopropyl-β-D-thiogalactopyranoside (IPTG). lac repressor encoded by lacI
   7965..7995    -  promoter       lac promoter: promoter for the E. coli lac operon
   8010..8031    -  protein_bind   CAP binding site: CAP binding activates transcription in the presence of cAMP. E. coli catabolite activator protein
   8044..8136    -  CDS            lacI (fragment): lac repressor; lacI; The lac repressor binds to the lac operator to inhibit transcription in E. coli. This inhibition can be relieved by adding lactose or isopropyl-β-D-thiogalactopyranoside (IPTG).
   8319..8907    -  rep_origin     ori: high-copy-number ColE1/pMB1/pBR322/pUC origin of replication
   9078..9938    -  CDS            AmpR: β-lactamase; bla; confers resistance to ampicillin, carbenicillin, and related antibiotics
   9939..10043   -  promoter       AmpR promoter: bla
