[The description below was written by a language model from this plasmid's Addgene catalogue record and pLannotate feature annotations shown in this document.]
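Description:
pTrex-b-NLS-hSpCas9 is a roughly 10 kb CRISPR plasmid for expressing Streptococcus pyogenes Cas9 in the protozoan parasite Trypanosoma cruzi. It is built on the pTrex-b backbone, a T. cruzi expression vector assembled on a pBluescript-like bacterial scaffold. The feature table shows a high-copy ColE1/pUC origin, an ampicillin resistance gene with its bla promoter, an f1 origin, and remnants of the lacZα/lac promoter region flanked by T7 and T3 promoters. Propagation in E. coli therefore relies on ampicillin selection, while transfected parasites are selected with blasticidin through the blasticidin S deaminase (BSD) gene.

The payload is a 4.3 kb human-codon-optimised Cas9 cassette subcloned from pX330 between XbaI and XhoI sites. It carries an N-terminal 3xFLAG tag for detection and nuclear localisation signals at both ends; the C-terminal one is annotated as the bipartite nucleoplasmin NLS. The annotation splits Cas9 into contiguous N- and C-terminal portions, which together make up the full-length coding sequence. Expression is recorded as being driven by the Ribo-HX1 element, understood as a ribosomal RNA promoter paired with the HX1 trans-splicing signal, although the automated annotation does not identify it. Short fragments matching T. cruzi glycosomal GAPDH lie downstream of both Cas9 and BSD. They probably reflect gene-flanking sequences that supply RNA processing signals for the two genes, though the record does not say so. The very short hits to the yeast ADH1, rice actin and HSV TK promoters are most likely spurious matches.

No guide RNA cassette is annotated, so the plasmid supplies only the nuclease. It is intended for generating Cas9-expressing parasites for single-gene or gene-family disruption, with guide RNAs presumably delivered separately.
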