Addgene plasmid #62543: pTrex-b-NLS-hSpCas9
Purpose: Expression of Cas9 in T. cruzi
Depositing lab: Rick Tarleton. Depositing organization: University of Georgia. Publication: CRISPR-Cas9-Mediated Single-Gene and Gene Family Disruption in Trypanosoma cruzi. Peng D, Kurup SP, Yao PY, Minning TA, Tarleton RL. MBio. 2014 Dec 30;6(1). pii: e02097-14. doi: 10.1128/mBio.02097-14. PubMed 25550322.
Backbone
  Vector backbone: pTrex-b
  Backbone manufacturer: doi:10.1016/S0378-1119(99)00386-8
  Backbone size w/o insert (bp): 5791
  Total vector size (bp): 10063
  Modifications to backbone: None
  Vector type: CRISPR ; Trypanosoma cruzi expression
  Selectable markers: Blasticidin
Growth in bacteria
  Bacterial resistance: Ampicillin, 100 μg/mL
  Growth temperature: 37°C
  Growth strain: DH5alpha
  Copy number: High Copy
Gene/Insert
  Gene/Insert name: NLS-hSpCas9
  Insert size (bp): 4272
  Promoter: Ribo-HX1
  Tag / fusion protein: 3xFLAG (N terminal on insert); NLS (N terminal on insert); NLS (C terminal on insert)
  Cloning method: Restriction Enzyme; 5′ cloning site XbaI (not destroyed); 3′ cloning site XhoI (not destroyed)
  Sequencing primers: 5′ TTTTCACGCACGAAAGCGAA; 3′ CTCCTTCGGCAGGTTGTTCT
Resource information
  A portion of this plasmid was derived from a plasmid made by: NLS-hSpCas9 insert was subcloned from pX330 from Addgene deposited by Dr Feng Zhang's lab
Terms and licenses: Academic/Nonprofit Terms; Industry Terms: Not Available to Industry
How to cite: pTrex-b-NLS-hSpCas9 was a gift from Rick Tarleton (Addgene plasmid # 62543 ; http://n2t.net/addgene:62543 ; RRID:Addgene_62543)
