>Addgene plasmid #62543 | pTrex-b-NLS-hSpCas9 | addgene partial sequence | sequence record 107353 | hSpCas9-R1 5'-CGCTCGTGCTTCTTATCCTC-3'
AGCTGTCGTCCACCTTGGCCATCTCGTTGCTGAAGATCTCTTGCAGATAGCAGATCCGGTTCTTCCGTCT
GGTGTATCTTCTTCTGGCGGTTCTCTTCAGCCGGGTGGCCTCGGCTGTTTCGCCGCTGTCGAACAGCAGG
GCTCCGATCAGGTTCTTCTTGATGCTGTGCCGGTCGGTGTTGCCCAGCACCTTGAATTTCTTGCTGGGCA
CCTTGTACTCGTCGGTGATCACGGCCCAGCCCACAGAGTTGGTGCCGATGTCCAGGCCGATGCTGTACTT
CTTGTCGGCTGCTGGGACTCCGTGGATACCGACCTTCCGCTTCTTCTTTGGGGCCATCTTATCGTCATCG
TCTTTGTAATCAATATCATGATCCTTGTAGTCTCCGTCGTGGTCCTTATAGTCCATTCTAGACAAGACAA
CTTATAGAGCAAAAAAAAAAAAGAAAAGACATCATAAAAGAAGTTGGAAAAGAAAAAAGGTAAAAACAAT
TTAACACAACAATAATAAGTGGATAAAACAACAAAGAAAAAGTATTATAATAACAATCATAATAATTTCG
CTTTCGTGCGTGAAAATGTTTCTTAGTGAATCCGCTGCATATTTTGAAGAAACTCGTTGGGGGATCCACT
AGAACTCTTGCACAGACTTGGCATCCACACGGCGCTTTGACTCCCCTTCTGAAAAAAAAAGAACACGTTG
ATTCCCCTTTTGATTTCCCACGAATGCGAAGCACAATTCACGCACAGCCAACGGCAGGGAGAGACGATAA
GGTAAAATACACACAAGTGGTGGAATCACAAAAGGACACGCACAGCACGCAAATAAACATTGCACACGGC
ATGACATTTTGCGACCCACACACAATGTGTACACTACAATTATATGAA
