>Addgene plasmid #62543 | pTrex-b-NLS-hSpCas9 | addgene partial sequence | sequence record 107374 | SpCas9-F1 5'-cagcacaagcactacctgga-3'
AGAGAGTGATCCTGGCCGACGCTAATCTGGACAAAGTGCTGTCCGCCTACAACAAGCACCGGGATAAGCC
CATCAGAGAGCAGGCCGAGAATATCATCCACCTGTTTACCCTGACCAATCTGGGAGCCCCTGCCGCCTTC
AAGTACTTTGACACCACCATCGACCGGAAGAGGTACACCAGCACCAAAGAGGTGCTGGACGCCACCCTGA
TCCACCAGAGCATCACCGGCCTGTACGAGACACGGATCGACCTGTCTCAGCTGGGAGGCGACAAAAGGCC
GGCGGCCACGAAAAAGGCCGGCCAGGCAAAAAAGAAAAAGTAACTCGAGCCATTTACGACTCCAAGGCAA
CGCTGCAGAACAACCTGCCGAAGGAGCGCCGCTTCTTCAAGATTGTGTCGTGGTACGACAACGAGTGGGG
ATACTCCCACCGCGTGGTGGACCTTGTACGCCACATGGCCTCGAAGGATCGTTCGGCAAGGTTGTAGGCG
TGGCGATGACTTCAGGTCTTTCTTTTGCGAATAGGGATCTTATAATACACGATGCGTGTCCCGTGATGAT
CGTTACCGGTGCTGCCACGATCCAATTGACACAGCGTCAAGAGCAAAACAATTTTACTTTTCCCTTTAAG
GACAACAACAAAAAAATATATAACTTTTTTTTCTTTTTTTTTTTTTTTGAAATTATATTTATGGTCATCT
TTGGGAAACAAAAAGCAGCAATTTAATGATGCGGAAGGATGAGTGAAATAATGTTTAATCAATGTACGAG
GATTTGGGGTATTGCAAGGAA
